Addgene plasmid #20463: pWZL Neo Myr Flag CLK1
Depositing lab: William Hahn & Jean Zhao. Depositing organization: Dana-Farber Cancer Institute. Publication: Integrative Genomic Approaches Identify IKBKE as a Breast Cancer Oncogene (Kinase Library Clones). Boehm JS, Zhao JJ, Yao J, Kim SY, Firestein R, Dunn IF, Sjostrom SK, Garraway LA, Weremowicz S, Richardson AL, Greulich H, Stewart CJ, Mulvey LA, Shen RR, Ambrogio L, Hirozane-Kishikawa T, Hill DE, Vidal M, Meyerson M, Grenier JK, Hinkle G, Root DE, Roberts TM, Lander ES, Polyak K, Hahn WC. Cell. 2007 Jun 15. 129(6):1065-1079. 10.1016/j.cell.2007.03.052 PubMed 17574021.
Backbone
  Vector backbone: pWZL-Neo-Myr-Flag-DEST
  Backbone manufacturer: William Hahn Lab (available at Addgene, #15300)
  Vector type: Mammalian Expression, Retroviral
  Selectable markers: Neomycin (select with G418)
Growth in bacteria
  Bacterial resistance: Ampicillin, 100 μg/mL
  Growth temperature: 37°C
  Growth strain: Stbl3
  Growth instructions: Stbl3 cells to prevent recombination.
  Copy number: Unknown
Gene/Insert
  Gene/Insert name: CLK1 (alt name: CDC-like kinase 1)
  Species: H. sapiens (human)
  GenBank ID: NM_004071
  Entrez Gene: CLK1 (a.k.a. CLK, CLK/STY, STY)
  Tag / fusion protein: Myr (N terminal on backbone); Flag (N terminal on backbone)
  Cloning method: Gateway Cloning
  Sequencing primers: 5′ pWZL-Fwd (GAA CCT CCT CGT TCG ACC); 3′ pWZL-Rev (TTC CGG GCC CTC ACA TTG)
Resource information
  A portion of this plasmid was derived from a plasmid made by: 4-D7
Terms and licenses: Academic/Nonprofit Terms; Industry Terms: Not Available to Industry
Depositor comments: ORFs were cloned into Gateway compatible pEntry vectors. An LR recombination reaction was performed to move the ORF to pWZL-Neo-Myr-Flag DEST such that the ORF would have 5' myristoylation and flag tags. This plasmid is part of a kinase library, and the gene has been verified, but has not been fully sequenced for minor mutations. Please see the following link for plasmids from this article that are not part of the kinase library http://www.addgene.org/pubmed/17574021
How to cite: pWZL Neo Myr Flag CLK1 was a gift from William Hahn & Jean Zhao (Addgene plasmid # 20463 ; http://n2t.net/addgene:20463 ; RRID:Addgene_20463)
