[The description below was written by a language model from this plasmid's Addgene catalogue record.]
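Description:
pWZL Neo Myr Flag CLK1 is a retroviral mammalian expression plasmid carrying the human CDC-like kinase 1 (CLK1, also known as CLK/STY) open reading frame in the pWZL-Neo-Myr-Flag-DEST Gateway destination backbone. It is propagated in bacteria under ampicillin selection, and the record recommends a recombination-deficient strain, a usual precaution for retroviral vectors whose repeated sequences can recombine. In mammalian cells, transduced or transfected populations are selected with G418 through the neomycin resistance marker. No feature table is provided, so the promoter driving the insert, the arrangement of the neomycin cassette, the bacterial origin and the viral elements are not stated explicitly. The copy number is listed as unknown.

The CLK1 ORF was first cloned into a Gateway entry vector and then moved by LR recombination into the destination vector, placing it in frame behind backbone-encoded N-terminal myristoylation and Flag sequences. A myristoylation signal directs lipid modification of the fusion protein and targets it to membranes, a strategy commonly used to promote kinase activation, while the Flag epitope allows detection or immunoprecipitation of the expressed protein. The construct belongs to a library of myristoylated, Flag-tagged human kinase clones built for integrative genomic screens for oncogenic kinases in breast cancer, where retroviral delivery enables stable expression in target cells. The depositors note that the identity of the gene has been verified but that the insert has not been fully sequenced, so minor mutations cannot be excluded.
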