>Addgene plasmid #20463 | pWZL Neo Myr Flag CLK1 | addgene partial sequence | sequence record 26286 | 20463 with pWZL-Fwd
CTCCTTCTCTAGGCGCCGGCCGGATCCAGAATTCGCCACCATGGGGTCTTCAAAATCTAAACCAAAGGAC
CCCAGCCAGCGCCGGCGCAGGATCCGAGGTTACCTTGACTACAAAGACGATGACGACAAGCAATTGACAA
GTTTGTACAAAAAAGTTGGCATGAGACACTCAAAGAGAACTTACTGTCCTGATTGGGATGACAAGGATTG
GGATTATGGAAAATGGAGGAGCAGCAGCAGTCATAAAAGAAGGAAGAGATCACATAGCAGTGCCCAGGAG
AACAAGCGCTGCAAATACAATCACTCTAAAATGTGTGATAGCCATTATTTGGAAAGCAGGTCTATAAATG
AGAAAGATTATCATAGTCGACGCTACATTGATGAGTACAGAAATGACTACACTCAAGGATGTGAACCTGG
ACATCGCCAAAGAGACCATGAAAGCCGGTATCAGAACCATAGTAGCAAGTCTTCTGGTAGAAGTGGAAGA
AGTAGTTATAAAAGCAAACACAGGATTCACCACAGTACTTCACATCGTCGTTCACATGGGAAGAGTCACC
GAAGGAAAAGAACCAGGAGTGTAGAGGATGATGAGGAGGGTCACCTGATCTGTCAGAGTGGAGACGTACT
AAGTGCAAGATATGAAATTGTTGATACTTTANGTGAAGGAGCTTTTGGAAAAGTTGTGGAGTGCATCGAT
CATAAAGCGGGAGGTAGACATGTAGCAGTAAAAATAGTTAAAAATGTGGATAGATACTGTGAAGCTGCTC
GCTCAGAAATACAAGTTCTGGA
